>Addgene plasmid #231131 | pBBR1-EcTrpRS(H14) | addgene full sequence | sequence record 458351 | Addgene NGS Result
CTCGGGCCGTCTCTTGGGCTTGATCGGCCTTCTTGCGCATCTCACGCGCTCCTGCGGCGGCCTGTAGGGC
AGGCTCATACCCCTGCCGAACCGCTTTTGTCAGCCGGTCGGCCACGGCTTCCGGCGTCTCAACGCGCTTT
GAGATTCCCAGCTTTTCGGCCAATCCCTGCGGTGCATAGGCGCGTGGCTCGACCGCTTGCGGGCTGATGG
TGACGTGGCCCACTGGTGGCCGCTCCAGGGCCTCGTAGAACGCCTGAATGCGCGTGTGACGTGCCTTGCT
GCCCTCGATGCCCCGTTGCAGCCCTAGATCGGCCACAGCGGCCGCAAACGTGGTCTGGTCGCGGGTCATC
TGCGCTTTGTTGCCGATGAACTCCTTGGCCGACAGCCTGCCGTCCTGCGTCAGCGGCACCACGAACGCGG
TCATGTGCGGGCTGGTTTCGTCACGGTGGATGCTGGCCGTCACGATGCGATCCGCCCCGTACTTGTCCGC
CAGCCACTTGTGCGCCTTCTCGAAGAACGCCGCCTGCTGTTCTTGGCTGGCCGACTTCCACCATTCCGGG
CTGGCCGTCATGACGTACTCGACCGCCAACACAGCGTCCTTGCGCCGCTTCTCTGGCAGCAACTCGCGCA
GTCGGCCCATCGCTTCATCGGTGCTGCTGGCCGCCCAGTGCTCGTTCTCTGGCGTCCTGCTGGCGTCAGC
GTTGGGCGTCTCGCGCTCGCGGTAGGCGTGCTTGAGACTGGCCGCCACGTTGCCCATTTTCGCCAGCTTC
TTGCATCGCATGATCGCGTATGCCGCCATGCCTGCCCCTCCCTTTTGGTGTCCAACCGGCTCGACGGGGG
CAGCGCAAGGCGGTGCCTCCGGCGGGCCACTCAATGCTTGAGTATACTCACTAGACTTTGCTTCGCAAAG
TCGTGACCGCCTACGGCGGCTGCGGCGCCCTACGGGCTTGCTCTCCGGGCTTCGCCCTGCGCGGTCGCTG
CGCTCCCTTGCCAGCCCGTGGATATGTGGACGATGGCCGCGAGCGGCCACCGGCTGGCTCGCTTCGCTCG
GCCCGTGGACAACCCTGCTGGACAAGCTGATGGACAGGCTGCGCCTGCCCACGAGCTTGACCACAGGGAT
TGCCCACCGGCTACCCAGCCTTCGACCACATACCCACCGGCTCCAACTGCGCGGCCTGCGGCCTTGCCCC
ATCAATTTTTTTAATTTTCTCTGGGGAAAAGCCTCCGGCCTGCGGCCTGCGCGCTTCGCTTGCCGGTTGG
ACACCAAGTGGAAGGCGGGTCAAGGCTCGCGCAGCGACCGCGCAGCGGCTTGGCCTTGACGCGCCTGGAA
CGACCCAAGCCTATGCGAGTGGGGGCAGTCGAAGGGCGAAGCCCGCCCGCCTGCCCCCCGAGCCTCACGG
CGGCGAGTGCGGGGGTTCCAAGGGGGCAGCGCCACCTTGGGCAAGGCCGAAGGCCGCGCAGTCGATCAAC
AAGCCCCGGAGGGGCCACTTTTTGCCGGAGGGGGAGCCGCGCCGAAGGCGTGGGGGAACCCCGCAGGGGT
GCCCTTCTTTGGGCACCAAAGAACTAGATATAGGGCGAAATGCGAAAGACTTAAAAATCAACAACTTAAA
AAAGGGGGGTACGCAACAGCTCATTGCGGCACCCCCCGCAATAGCTCATTGCGTAGGTTAAAGAAAATCT
GTAATTGACTGCCACTTTTACGCAACGCATAATTGTTGTCGCGCTGCCGAAAAGTTGCAGCTGATTGCGC
ATGGTGCCGCAACCGTGCGGCACCCCTACCGCATGGAGATAAGCATGGCCACGCAGTCCAGAGAAATCGG
CATTCAAGCCAAGAACAAGCCCGGTCACTGGGTGCAAACGGAACGCAAAGCGCATGAGGCGTGGGCCGGG
CTTATTGCGAGGAAACCCACGGCGGCAATGCTGCTGCATCACCTCGTGGCGCAGATGGGCCACCAGAACG
CCGTGGTGGTCAGCCAGAAGACACTTTCCAAGCTCATCGGACGTTCTTTGCGGACGGTCCAATACGCAGT
CAAGGACTTGGTGGCCGAGCGCTGGATCTCCGTCGTGAAGCTCAACGGCCCCGGCACCGTGTCGGCCTAC
GTGGTCAATGACCGCGTGGCGTGGGGCCAGCCCCGCGACCAGTTGCGCCTGTCGGTGTTCAGTGCCGCCG
TGGTGGTTGATCACGACGACCAGGACGAATCGCTGTTGGGGCATGGCGACCTGCGCCGCATCCCGACCCT
GTATCCGGGCGAGCAGCAACTACCGACCGGCCCCGGCGAGGAGCCGCCCAGCCAGCCCGGCATTCCGGGC
ATGGAACCAGACCTGCCAGCCTTGACCGAAACGGAGGAATGGGAACGGCGCGGGCAGCAGCGCCTGCCGA
TGCCCGATGAGCCGTGTTTTCTGGACGATGGCGAGCCGTTGGAGCCGCCGACACGGGTCACGCTGCCGCG
CCGGTAGCACTTGGGTTGCGCAGCAACCCGTAAGTGCGCTGTTCCAGACTATCGGCTGTAGCCGCCTCGC
CGCCCTATACCTTGTCTGCCTCCCCGCGTTGCGTCGCGGTGCATGGAGCCGGGCCACCTCGACCTGAATG
GAAGCCGGCGGCACCTCGCTAACGGATTCACCGTTTTTATCAGGCTCTGGGAGGCAGAATAAATGATCAT
ATCGTCAATTATTACCTCCACGGGGAGAGCCTGAGCAAACTGGCCTCAGGCATTTGAGAAGCACACGGTC
ACACTGCTTCCGGTAGTCAATAAACCGGTAAACCAGCAATAGACATAAGCGGCTATTTAACGACCCTGCC
CTGAACCGACGACCGGGTCGAATTTGCTTTCGAATTTCTGCCATTCATCCGCTTATTATCACTTATTCAG
GCGTAGCAACCAGGCGTTTAAGGGCACCAATAACTGCCTTAAAAAAATTACGCCCCGCCCTGCCACTCAT
CGCAGTACGGCCTATTGGTTAAAAAATGAGCTGATTTAACAAAAATTTAACGCGAATTTTAACAAAATAT
TAACGCTTACGGCTTCGCCACAAAACCAATCGCTTCGTACACCGCTTTTAGCGTACGGGAAGCGTGCGCG
CTGGCTTTTTCCGCGCCATCTTTCATCACCTGTTGCAGGAAGGCTTCATCGTTGCGGAAACGGTGATAGC
GTTCCTGCAATTCAGTCAGCATACCGGAAACGGCATCAGCCACTTCACCTTTCAGATGACCATACATCTT
GCCTTCGAACTGTTTTTCCAGTTCTGGGATGCTCTGGCCCGTTACCGCTGAAAGGATATCCAACAGGTTG
GAAACGCCCGCTTTGTTCTGCACATCGTAGCGAACTACCGGCGGCTCGTCGGAGTCAGTGACCGCACGTT
TGATTTTCTTCACTACCGATTTCGGATCTTCCAGCAGGCCGATAACGTTATTGCGATTATCGTCAGACTT
GGACATCTTCTTGGTCGGCTCCAGCAGCGACATTACGCGCGCGCCAGATTTCGGAATAAACGGCTCCGGC
ACCTTAAAGATCTCGCCATACAGCGCGTTGAAACGCTGGGCAATATCGCGGCTCAGTTCGAGGTGCTGTT
TCTGGTCTTCACCACAAGGACCCAGATTAGTTTGATACAGCAGGATGTCCGCTGCCATCAGCACCGGATA
GTCAAACAGACCAGCGTTGATGTTCTCGGCATAACGCGCAGATTTATCTTTAAACTGCGTCATGCGACTC
AGTTCGCCGAAGTAGGTATAGCAGTTCAGTGCCCAGCCTAACTGTGCATGTTCCGGCACGTGGGACTGAA
CAAAAATGGTGCTTTTCTCAGGATCGATACCACAAGCCAGATACAAGGCCAGCGTATCCAGCGTCGCTTT
ACGCAGCTTCTGTGCATCCTGGCGCACGGTGATCGCGTGTTGGTCAACGATACAGTAAATGCAATGGTAG
TCATCCTGCATGTTTACCCACTGACGCAGCGCACCCATGTAGTTACCAATGGTCAATTCACCTGAGGGCT
GTGCGCCAGCAAAAACGATGGGCTTAGTCATAGCTGTTTCCTGTGTGAAATTGTTATCCGCTCACAATTC
CACACAACATACGAGCCGGAAGCATAAAGTGTAAAGCCTGGGGTGCCTAATGAGTGAGCTAACTCACATT
AATTGCGTTGCGCTCACTGCCCGCTTTCCAGTCGGGAAACCTGTCGTGCCAGCTGCATTAATGAATCGGC
CAACGCGCGGGGAGAGGCGGTTTGCGTATTGGGCGCATGCATAAAAACTGTTGTAATTCATTAAGCATTC
TGCCGACATGGAAGCCATCACAAACGGCATGATGAACCTGAATCGCCAGCGGCATCAGCACCTTGTCGCC
TTGCGTATAATATTTGCCCATGGGGGTGGGCGAAGAACTCCAGCATGAGATCCCCGCGCTGGAGGATCAT
CCAGCCGGCGTCCCGGAAAACGATTCCGAAGCCCAACCTTTCATAGAAGGCGGCGGTGGAATCGAAATCT
CGTGATGGCAGGTTGGGCGTCGCTTGGTCGGTCATTTCGAACCCCAGAGTCCCGCTCAGAAGAACTCGTC
AAGAAGGCGATAGAAGGCGATGCGCTGCGAATCGGGAGCGGCGATACCGTAAAGCACGAGGAAGCGGTCA
GCCCATTCGCCGCCAAGCTCTTCAGCAATATCACGGGTAGCCAACGCTATGTCCTGATAGCGGTCCGCCA
CACCCAGCCGGCCACAGTCGATGAATCCAGAAAAGCGGCCATTTTCCACCATGATATTCGGCAAGCAGGC
ATCGCCATGGGTCACGACGAGATCCTCGCCGTCGGGCATGCGCGCCTTGAGCCTGGCGAACAGTTCGGCT
GGCGCGAGCCCCTGATGCTCTTCGTCCAGATCATCCTGATCGACAAGACCGGCTTCCATCCGAGTACGTG
CTCGCTCGATGCGATGTTTCGCTTGGTGGTCGAATGGGCAGGTAGCCGGATCAAGCGTATGCAGCCGCCG
CATTGCATCAGCCATGATGGATACTTTCTCGGCAGGAGCAAGGTGAGATGACAGGAGATCCTGCCCCGGC
ACTTCGCCCAATAGCAGCCAGTCCCTTCCCGCTTCAGTGACAACGTCGAGCACAGCTGCGCAAGGAACGC
CCGTCGTGGCCAGCCACGATAGCCGCGCTGCCTCGTCCTGCAGTTCATTCAGGGCACCGGACAGGTCGGT
CTTGACAAAAAGAACCGGGCGCCCCTGCGCTGACAGCCGGAACACGGCGGCATCAGAGCAGCCGATTGTC
TGTTGTGCCCAGTCATAGCCGAATAGCCTCTCCACCCAAGCGGCCGGAGAACCTGCGTGCAATCCATCTT
GTTCAATCATGCGAAACGATCCTCATCCTGTCTCTTGATCAGATCTTGATCCCCTGCGCCATCAGATCCT
TGGCGGCAAGAAAGCCATCCAGTTTACTTTGCAGGGCTTCCCAACCTTACCAGAGGGCGCCCCAGCTGGC
AATTCCGGTTCGCTTGCTGTCCATAAAACCGCCCAGTCTAGCTATCGCCATGTAAGCCCACTGCAAGCTA
CCTGCTTTCTCTTTGCGCTTGCGTTTTCCCTTGTCCAGATAGCCCAGTAGCTGACATTCATCCCAGGTGG
CACTTTTCGGGGAAATGTGCGCGCCCGCGTTCCTGCTGGCGCTGGGCCTGTTTCTGGCGCTGGACTTCCC
GCTGTTCCGTCAGCAGCTTTTCGCCCACGGCCTTGATGATCGCGGCGGCCTTGGCCTGCATATCCCGATT
CAACGGCCCCAGGGCGTCCAGAACGGGCTTCAGGCGCTCCCGAAGGT
Features (pLannotate 1.2.2; 14 found; start..end, strand, type, name):
   1023..1794    +  rep_origin     pBBR1 oriV: replication origin of the broad-host-range plasmid pBBR1 from Bordetella bronchiseptica; requires the pBBR1 Rep protein for replication
   1795..2457    +  CDS            pBBR1 Rep: replication protein for the broad-host-range plasmid pBBR1 from Bordetella bronchiseptica
   2518..2587    +  CDS            TcR (fragment): tetracycline efflux protein; tet; confers resistance to tetracycline
   2917..2948    -  CDS            CmR (fragment): chloramphenicol acetyltransferase confers resistance to chloramphenicol
   2948..3020    +  rep_origin     M13 ori (fragment): M13 bacteriophage origin of replication; arrow indicates direction of (+) strand synthesis
   3020..4021    -  CDS            trpS: SYW_ECOLI - Experimental evidence at protein level: Swiss-Prot protein existence level 1. Catalyzes the attachment of tryptophan to tRNA(Trp). Amino acylates tRNA(Trp) with both L- and D-tryptophan, although D-tryptophan is a poor substrate (PubMed:10918062). From Escherichia coli (strain K12).
   4041..4057    -  protein_bind   lac operator: The lac repressor binds to the lac operator to inhibit transcription in E. coli. This inhibition can be relieved by adding lactose or isopropyl-β-D-thiogalactopyranoside (IPTG). lac repressor encoded by lacI
   4065..4095    -  promoter       lac promoter: promoter for the E. coli lac operon
   4110..4131    -  protein_bind   CAP binding site: CAP binding activates transcription in the presence of cAMP. E. coli catabolite activator protein
   4144..4236    -  CDS            lacI (fragment): lac repressor; lacI; The lac repressor binds to the lac operator to inhibit transcription in E. coli. This inhibition can be relieved by adding lactose or isopropyl-β-D-thiogalactopyranoside (IPTG).
   4247..4363    -  CDS            CmR (fragment): chloramphenicol acetyltransferase; cat; confers resistance to chloramphenicol
   4363..4515    -  CDS            ble (fragment): BLE_KLEPN - Experimental evidence at protein level: Swiss-Prot protein existence level 1. Binding protein with a strong affinity to the bleomycin family of antibiotics. Binds to CL990; an antimitotic-antibiotic compound. From Klebsiella pneumoniae.
   4539..5330    -  CDS            neo: KKA2_KLEPN - Also known as kan, nptII. Experimental evidence at protein level: Swiss-Prot protein existence level 1. Resistance to kanamycin, neomycin, paromomycin, ribostamycin, butirosin and gentamicin B. From Klebsiella pneumoniae.
   5362..5646    -  CDS            tnpA (fragment): TN5P_ECOLX - Also known as tnp. Experimental evidence at protein level: Swiss-Prot protein existence level 1. Mediates transposition of transposon Tn5 by a 'cut and paste' mechanism. First, the monomeric transposase binds the 19 bp inverted DNA repeats flanking the transposon. Then, dimerization of the DNA- bound transposase creates a synaptic DNA complex. After nicking of the first DNA strand, excision of the transposon proceeds through a series of intermediates. The transposase then mediates the insertion of the transposon at a new site by strand transfer. The activity of the wild- type tran
