[The description below was written by a language model from this plasmid's Addgene catalogue record and pLannotate feature annotations shown in this document.]
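Description:
pBBR1-EcTrpRS(H14) is a 5,787 bp bacterial expression plasmid built on the broad-host-range pBBR1 backbone, intended for use in E. coli and Klebsiella pneumoniae. Replication depends on the pBBR1 oriV together with the plasmid-encoded pBBR1 Rep protein, a pairing originally from Bordetella bronchiseptica that lets the vector be maintained in diverse Gram-negative hosts rather than only in E. coli. Selection is by kanamycin, conferred by a Tn5-derived neo (nptII) gene. The annotation also picks up short fragments of tetracycline, chloramphenicol and bleomycin resistance genes, Tn5 transposase, lacI and an M13 origin. These appear to be non-functional remnants of the backbone's construction history rather than working elements.

The payload is the E. coli tryptophanyl-tRNA synthetase gene (trpS, also called EcWRS) carrying the S8A, V144G and V146C substitutions that define the H14 variant. It sits downstream of a lac promoter with its CAP binding site and lac operator. Only a small fragment of lacI is present on the plasmid, so no repressor is supplied from the vector, which fits the depositor's description of the promoter as derepressed.

According to the record, the mutant synthetase is used for proteome-wide incorporation of tryptophan analogues. This would rely on charging the host's own tRNA(Trp), since the feature table shows no additional tRNA gene, so that newly made proteins carry the analogue at tryptophan positions. The associated publication places this in the context of cell-selective bioorthogonal noncanonical amino acid tagging, in which only cells expressing the engineered synthetase label their nascent proteome for later analysis.
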