Addgene plasmid #231131: pBBR1-EcTrpRS(H14)
Purpose: Expresses mutant E. coli TrpRS from a derepressed lac promoter for proteome-wide incorporation of tryptophan analogues in E. coli/K. pneumoniae.
Depositing lab: Abhishek Chatterjee. Depositing organization: Boston College. Publication: Cell-selective multiplexed bioorthogonal noncanonical amino acid tagging for nascent proteomics. Loynd C, Singha Roy SJ, Canarelli SE, Bak DW, Sundaresh B, Babbitz Z, van Opijnen T, Weerapana E, Chatterjee A. Nat Chem Biol. 2025 Oct 2. doi: 10.1038/s41589-025-02039-3. PubMed 41039161.
Backbone
  Vector backbone: pBBR1
  Vector type: Bacterial Expression ; Klebsiella pneumoniae expression
Growth in bacteria
  Bacterial resistance: Kanamycin, 50 μg/mL
  Growth temperature: 37°C
  Growth strain: DH5alpha
  Copy number: High Copy
Gene/Insert
  Gene/Insert name: E. coli tryptophanyl tRNA synthetase (alt name: EcWRS)
  Species: E. coli
  Mutation: S8A, V144G, V146C
  Cloning method: Gibson Cloning
  Sequencing primers: 5′ n/a
Terms and licenses: Academic/Nonprofit Terms; Industry Terms: Not Available to Industry
How to cite: pBBR1-EcTrpRS(H14) was a gift from Abhishek Chatterjee (Addgene plasmid # 231131 ; http://n2t.net/addgene:231131 ; RRID:Addgene_231131)
